>Addgene plasmid #109962 | pHH0103_VDR_Hormone-recep | addgene full sequence | sequence record 217277 | Addgene NGS Result
TTGACAATTAATCATCGGCTCGTATAATGTGTGGAATTGTGAGCGGATAACAATTTCACACAGGAAACAG
CCAGTCCGTTTAGGTGTTTTCACGAGCACTTCACCAACAAGGACCATAGATTATGAAAATCGAAGAACAC
CATCACCATCACCATTCCAGCGGTAAGCTTATGTCCCCTATACTAGGTTATTGGAAAATTAAGGGCCTTG
TGCAACCCACTCGACTTCTTTTGGAATATCTTGAAGAAAAATATGAAGAGCATTTGTATGAGCGCGATGA
AGGTGATAAATGGCGAAACAAAAAGTTTGAATTGGGTTTGGAGTTTCCCAATCTTCCTTATTATATTGAT
GGTGATGTTAAATTAACACAGTCTATGGCCATCATACGTTATATAGCTGACAAGCACAACATGTTGGGTG
GTTGTCCAAAAGAGCGTGCAGAGATTTCAATGCTTGAAGGAGCGGTTTTGGATATTAGATACGGTGTTTC
GAGAATTGCATATAGTAAAGACTTTGAAACTCTCAAAGTTGATTTTCTTAGCAAGCTACCTGAAATGCTG
AAAATGTTCGAAGATCGTTTATGTCATAAAACATATTTAAATGGTGATCATGTAACCCATCCTGACTTCA
TGTTGTATGACGCTCTTGATGTTGTTTTATACATGGACCCAATGTGCCTGGATGCGTTCCCAAAATTAGT
TTGTTTTAAAAAACGTATTGAAGCTATCCCACAAATTGATAAGTACTTGAAATCCAGCAAGTATATAGCA
TGGCCTTTGCAGGGCTGGCAAGCCACGTTTGGTGGTGGCGACCATCCTCCAAAATCGGATCTGGAAGTTC
TGTTCCAGGGGCCCCTGTCCAGCGGTCTGGTTCCGCGTGGTTCCGGTACCGCGGCCCAGCCGGCCTTACG
TCCGAAACTGAGCGAAGAACAGCAGCGTATTATTGCAATTCTGCTGGATGCACATCACAAAACCTATGAT
CCGACCTATAGCGATTTTTGCCAGTTTCGTCCGCCTGTTCGTGTTAATGATGGTGGTGGTAGCGTTACCC
TGGAACTGAGCCAGCTGAGCATGCTGCCGCATCTGGCAGATCTGGTTAGCTATAGCATTCAGAAAGTTAT
CGGCTTCGCAAAAATGATTCCGGGTTTTCGTGATCTGACCAGCGAAGATCAGATTGTTCTGCTGAAAAGC
AGCGCCATTGAAGTTATTATGCTGCGTAGCAATGAAAGCTTCACCATGGATGATATGAGCTGGACCTGTG
GTAATCAGGATTACAAATATCGTGTTAGCGACGTTACCAAAGCAGGTCATAGCCTGGAATTAATTGAACC
GCTGATCAAATTTCAGGTGGGCCTGAAAAAACTGAATCTGCATGAAGAAGAACACGTACTGCTGATGGCA
ATTTGTATTGTTAGTCCGGATCGTCCGGGTGTTCAGGATGCAGCACTGATTGAAGCAATTCAGGATCGTC
TGAGCAATACCCTGCAGACCTATATTCGTTGTCGTCATCCGCCTCCGGGTAGCCATCTGCTGTATGCCAA
AATGATCCAAAAACTGGCCGATCTGCGTTCACTGAATGAGGAACATAGCAAACAGTATCGTTGTCTGAGC
TTTCAGCCGGAATGTAGCATGAAACTGACACCGCTGGTTCTGGAAGTGTTTGGTGCGGCCGCATA
[142 nt withheld, positions 1676-1817]
C
[98 nt withheld, positions 1819-1916]
AGTTTGTACTGGTGACGAAACTCAGTGTCTAGCTAGAGTGGC
[149 nt withheld, positions 1959-2107]
T
[41 nt withheld, positions 2109-2149]
T
[62 nt withheld, positions 2151-2212]
A
[35 nt withheld, positions 2214-2248]
CCTCCCTCAATCGGTTGAATGTCGCCCTTTTGTCTTTGGCGCTGGTAAACCATATGAA
[86 nt withheld, positions 2307-2392]
T
[54 nt withheld, positions 2394-2447]
CTAGCGCCGCCCTATACCTTGTCTGCCTCCCCGCGTTGCGTCGCGGTGCATGGAGCCGGGCCACCTCGAC
CTGAATGGAAGCCGGCGGCACCTCGCTAACGGATTCACCACTCCAAGAATTGGAGCCAATCAATTCTTGC
GGAGAACTGTGAATGCGCAAACCAACCCTTGGCAGAACATATCCATCGCGTCCGCCATCTCCAGCAGCCG
CACGCGGCGCATCTCGGGCAGCGTTGGGTCCTGGCCACGGGTGCGCATGATCGTGCTCCTGTCGTTGAGG
ACCCGGCTAGGCTGGCGGGGTTGCCTTACTGGTTAGCAGAATGAATCACCGATACGCGAGCGAACGTGAA
GCGACTGCTGCTGCAAAACGTCTGCGACCTGAGCAACAACATGAATGGTCTTCGGTTTCCGTGTTTCGTA
AAGTCTGGAAACGCGGAAGTCAGCGCCCTGCACCATTATGTTCCGGATCTGCATCGCAGGATGCTGCTGG
CTACCCTGTGGAACACCTACATCTGTATTAACGAAGCGCTGGCATTGACCCTGAGTGATTTTTCTCTGGT
CCCGCCGCATCCATACCGCCAGTTGTTTACCCTCACAACGTTCCAGTAACCGGGCATGTTCATCATCAGT
AACCCGTATCGTGAGCATCCTCTCTCGTTTCATCGGTATCATTACCCCCATGAACAGAAATCCCCCTTAC
ACGGAGGCATCAGTGACCAAACAGGAAAAAACCGCCCTTAACATGGCCCGCTTTATCAGAAGCCAGACAT
TAACGCTTCTGGAGAAACTCAACGAGCTGGACGCGGATGAACAGGCAGACATCTGTGAATCGCTTCACGA
CCACGCTGATGAGCTTTACCGCAGGATCCGCGAAATTGTAAGCGTTAATATTTTGTTAAAATTCGCGTTA
AATTTTTGTTAAATCAGCTCATTTTTTAACCAATAGGCCGAAATCGGCAAAATCCCTTATAAATCAAAAG
AATAGACCGAGATAGGGT
[37 nt withheld, positions 3446-3482]
AAAGAACGTGGACTCCAACGTCAAAGG
[49 nt withheld, positions 3510-3558]
T
[91 nt withheld, positions 3560-3650]
G
[124 nt withheld, positions 3652-3775]
CGCGGATCCTGCCTCGCGCGTTTCGGTGATGACGGTGAAAACCTCTGACACATGCAGCTCCCGGAGACGG
TCACAGCTTGTCTGTAAGCGGATGCCGGGAGCAGACAAGCCCGTCAGGGCGCGTCAGCGGGTGTTGGCGG
GTGTCGGGGCGCAGCCATGACCCAGTCACGTAGCGATAGCGGAGTGTATACTGGCTTAACTATGCGGCAT
CAGAGCAGATTGTACTGAGAGTGCACCATATGCGGTGTGAAATACCGCACAGATGCGTAAGGAGAAAATA
CCGCATCAGGCGCTCTTCCGCTTCCTCGCTCACTGACTCGCTGCGCTCGGTCGTTCGGCTGCGGCGAGCG
GTATCAGCTCACTCAAAGGCGGTAATACGGTTATCCACAGAATCAGGGGATAACGCAGGAAAGAACATGT
GAGCAAAAGGCCAGCAAAAGGCCAGGAACCGTAAAAAGGCCGCGTTGCTGGCGTTTTTCCATAGGCTCCG
CCCCCCTGACGAGCATCACAAAAATCGACGCTCAAGTCAGAGGTGGCGAAACCCGACAGGACTATAAAGA
TACCAGGGTTTCCCCCTGGAAGCTCCCTCGTGCGCTCTCCTGTTCCGACCCTGCCGCTTACCGGATACCT
GTCCGCCTTTCTCCCTTCGGGAAGCGTGGCGCTTTCTCATAGCTCACGCTGTAGGTATCTCAGTTCGGTG
TAGGTCGTTCGCTCCAAGCTGGGCTGTGTGCACGAACCCCCCGTTCAGCCCGACCGCTGCGCCTTATCCG
GTAACTATCGTCTTGAGTCCAACCCGGTAAGACACGACTTATCGCCACTGGCAGCAGCCACTGGTAACAG
GATTAGCAGAGCGAGGTATGTAGGCGGTGCTACAGAGTTCTTGAAGTGGTGGCCTAACTACGGCTACACT
AGAAGGACAGTATTTGGTATCTGCGCTCTGCTGAAGCCAGTTACCTTCGGAAAAAGAGTTGGTAGCTCTT
GATCCGGCAAACAAACCACCGCTGGTAGCGGTGGTTTTTTTGTTTGCAAGCAGCAGATTACGCGCAGAAA
AAAAGGATCTCAAGAAGATCCTTTGATCTTTTCTACGGGGTCTGACGCTCAGTGGAACGAAAACTCACGT
TAAGGGATTTTGGTCATGAGATTATCAAAAAGGATCTTCACCTAGATCCTTTTAAATTAAAAATGAAGTT
TTAAATCAATCTAAAGTATATATGAGTAAACTTGGTCTGACAGTTACCAATGCTTAATCAGTGAGGCACC
TATCTCAGCGATCTGTCTATTTCGTTCATCCATAGTTGCCTGACTCCCCGTCGTGTAGATAACTACGATA
CGGGAGGGCTTACCATCTGGCCCCAGTGCTGCAATGATACCGCGAGACCCACGCTCACCGGCTCCAGATT
TATCAGCAATAAACCAGCCAGCCGGAAGGGCCGAGCGCAGAAGTGGTCCTGCAACTTTATCCGCCTCCAT
CCAGTCTATTAATTGTTGCCGGGAAGCTAGAGTAAGTAGTTCGCCAGTTAATAGTTTGCGCAACGTTGTT
GCCATTGCTGCAGGCATCGTGGTGTCACGCTCGTCGTTTGGTATGGCTTCATTCAGCTCCGGTTCCCAAC
GATCAAGGCGAGTTACATGATCCCCCATGTTGTGCAAAAAAGCGGTTAGCTCCTTCGGTCCTCCGATCGT
TGTCAGAAGTAAGTTGGCCGCAGTGTTATCACTCATGGTTATGGCAGCACTGCATAATTCTCTTACTGTC
ATGCCATCCGTAAGATGCTTTTCTGTGACTGGTGAGTACTCAACCAAGTCATTCTGAGAATAGTGTATGC
GGCGACCGAGTTGCTCTTGCCCGGCGTCAACACGGGATAATACCGCGCCACATAGCAGAACTTTAAAAGT
GCTCATCATTGGAAAACGTTCTTCGGGGCGAAAACTCTCAAGGATCTTACCGCTGTTGAGATCCAGTTCG
ATGTAACCCACTCGTGCACCCAACTGATCTTCAGCATCTTTTACTTTCACCAGCGTTTCTGGGTGAGCAA
AAACAGGAAGGCAAAATGCCGCAAAAAAGGGAATAAGGGCGACACGGAAATGTTGAATACTCATACTCTT
CCTTTTTCAATATTATTGAAGCATTTATCAGGGTTATTGTCTCATGAGCGGATACATATTTGAATGTATT
TAGAAAAATAAACAAATAGGGGTTCCGCGCACATTTCCCCGAAAAGTGCCACCTGACGTCTAAGAAACCA
TTATTATCATGACATTAACCTATAAAAATAGGCGTATCACGAGGCCCTTTCGTCTTCAAGAATTCCCGAC
ACCATCGAATGGTGCAAAACCTTTCGCGGTATGGCATGATAGCGCCCGGAAGAGAGTCAATTCAGGGTGG
TGAATGTGAAACCAGTAACGTTATACGATGTCGCAGAGTATGCCGGTGTCTCTTATCAGACCGTTTCCCG
CGTGGTGAACCAGGCCAGCCACGTTTCTGCGAAAACGCGGGAAAAAGTGGAAGCGGCGATGGCGGAGCTG
AATTACATTCCCAACCGCGTGGCACAACAACTGGCGGGCAAACAGTCGTTGCTGATTGGCGTTGCCACCT
CCAGTCTGGCCCTGCACGCGCCGTCGCAAATTGTCGCGGCGATTAAATCTCGCGCCGATCAACTGGGTGC
CAGCGTGGTGGTGTCGATGGTAGAACGAAGCGGCGTCGAAGCCTGTAAAGCGGCGGTGCACAATCTTCTC
GCGCAACGCGTCAGTGGGCTGATCATTAACTATCCGCTGGATGACCAGGATGCCATTGCTGTGGAAGCTG
CCTGCACTAATGTTCCGGCGTTATTTCTTGATGTCTCTGACCAGACACCCATCAACAGTATTATTTTCTC
CCATGAAGACGGTACGCGACTGGGCGTGGAGCATCTGGTCGCATTGGGTCACCAGCAAATCGCGCTGTTA
GCGGGCCCATTAAGTTCTGTCTCGGCGCGTCTGCGTCTGGCTGGCTGGCATAAATATCTCACTCGCAATC
AAATTCAGCCGATAGCGGAACGGGAAGGCGACTGGAGTGCCATGTCCGGTTTTCAACAAACCATGCAAAT
GCTGAATGAGGGCATCGTTCCCACTGCGATGCTGGTTGCCAACGATCAGATGGCGCTGGGCGCAATGCGC
GCCATTACCGAGTCCGGGCTGCGCGTTGGTGCGGATATCTCGGTAGTGGGATACGACGATACCGAAGACA
GCTCATGTTATATCCCGCCGTTAACCACCATCAAACAGGATTTTCGCCTGCTGGGGCAAACCAGCGTGGA
CCGCTTGCTGCAACTCTCTCAGGGCCAGGCGGTGAAGGGCAATCAGCTGTTGCCCGTCTCACTGGTGAAA
AGAAAAACCACCCTGGCGCCCAATACGCAAACCGCCTCTCCCCGCGCGTTGGCCGATTCATTAATGCAGC
TGGCACGACAGGTTTCCCGACTGGAAAGCGGGCAGTGAGCGCAACGCAATTAATGTAAGTTAGCTCACTC
ATTAGGCACAATTCTCATGTTTGACAGCTTATCATCGACTGCACGGTGCACCAATGCTTCTGGCGTCAGG
CAGCCATCGGAAGCTGTGGTATGGCTGTGCAGGTCGTAAATCACTGCATAATTCGTGTCGCTCAAGGCGC
ACTCCCGTTCTGGATAATGTTTTTTGCGCCGACATCATAACGGTTCTGGCAAATATTCTGAAATGAGCTG
Features (pLannotate 1.2.2; 21 found; start..end, strand, type, name):
      1..29      +  promoter       tac promoter: strong E. coli promoter; hybrid between the trp and lac UV5 promoters
     37..53      +  protein_bind   lac operator: The lac repressor binds to the lac operator to inhibit transcription in E. coli. This inhibition can be relieved by adding lactose or isopropyl-β-D-thiogalactopyranoside (IPTG). lac repressor encoded by lacI
    138..155     +  CDS            6xHis: 6xHis affinity tag
    171..824     +  CDS            GST26_SCHJA: Experimental evidence at protein level: Swiss-Prot protein existence level 1. GST isoenzymes appear to play a central role in the parasite detoxification system. Other functions are also suspected including a role in increasing the solubility of haematin in the parasite gut. From Schistosoma japonicum (Blood fluke).
    891..1664    +  CDS            VDR (fragment): VDR_HUMAN - Also known as NR1I1. Experimental evidence at protein level: Swiss-Prot protein existence level 1. Nuclear receptor for calcitriol, the active form of vitamin D3 which mediates the action of this vitamin on cells (PubMed:28698609, PubMed:16913708, PubMed:15728261, PubMed:10678179). Enters the nucleus upon vitamin D3 binding where it forms heterodimers with the retinoid X receptor/RXR (PubMed:28698609). The VDR-RXR heterodimers bind to specific response elements on DNA and activate the transcription of vitamin D3-responsive target genes (PubMed:28698609). Plays a central role in cal
   1680..1727    +  terminator     fd terminator (sequence withheld): central terminator from bacteriophage fd (Otsuka and Kunisawa, 1982)
   1732..1944    +  CDS            M13 gene III (fragment) (sequence partly withheld): pIII; III; minor coat protein
   1959..2429    +  CDS            M13 gene III (fragment) (sequence partly withheld): pIII; III; minor coat protein
   2451..2521    +  CDS            TcR (fragment): tetracycline efflux protein; tet; confers resistance to tetracycline
   2763..3143    -  CDS            YPB1_ECOLX: Protein predicted: Swiss-Prot protein existence level 4. From Escherichia coli.
   3160..3311    +  CDS            rop (fragment): Rop protein, which maintains plasmids at low copy number; rop
   3347..3775    -  rep_origin     f1 ori (sequence partly withheld): f1 bacteriophage origin of replication; arrow indicates direction of (+) strand synthesis
   3784..3823    +  CDS            rop (fragment): Rop protein, which maintains plasmids at low copy number; rop
   3925..4065    +  misc_feature   bom: basis of mobility region from pBR322
   4251..4838    -  rep_origin     ori: high-copy-number ColE1/pMB1/pBR322/pUC origin of replication
   5009..5869    -  CDS            AmpR: β-lactamase; bla; confers resistance to ampicillin, carbenicillin, and related antibiotics
   5870..5974    -  promoter       AmpR promoter: bla
   6083..6160    +  promoter       lacIq promoter: lacI (mutant); In the lacIq allele, a single base change in the promoter boosts expression of the lacI gene about 10-fold.
   6161..7243    +  CDS            lacI: lac repressor; lacI; The lac repressor binds to the lac operator to inhibit transcription in E. coli. This inhibition can be relieved by adding lactose or isopropyl-β-D-thiogalactopyranoside (IPTG).
   7256..7277    +  protein_bind   CAP binding site: CAP binding activates transcription in the presence of cAMP. E. coli catabolite activator protein
   7296..7313    +  promoter       tet promoter (fragment): E. coli promoter for tetracycline efflux protein gene
