[The description below was written by a language model from this plasmid's Addgene catalogue record and pLannotate feature annotations shown in this document.]
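Description:
pHH0103_VDR_Hormone-recep is a bacterial expression plasmid built on the pHH0103 backbone for producing and purifying the hormone-receptor (ligand-binding) domain of the human vitamin D receptor, VDR, in E. coli. The annotated sequence is about 7.5 kb and carries a ColE1/pBR322-type origin with the bom region. The rop gene appears only as fragments interrupted by an f1 phage origin, and the catalogue lists the plasmid as low copy. Selection is by ampicillin through the β-lactamase gene and its native promoter.

Expression is driven by the hybrid tac promoter followed by a lac operator. The plasmid also encodes the lac repressor under the lacIq promoter, so transcription stays repressed until it is induced with IPTG or lactose. The open reading frame begins with a 6xHis tag, continues into Schistosoma japonicum glutathione S-transferase, and ends in a VDR fragment of roughly 770 bp that was cloned between SfiI and NotI sites. The product should therefore be an N-terminally His- and GST-tagged domain that can be purified by either nickel or glutathione affinity. A phage fd terminator lies just downstream of the insert.

Beyond the terminator are fragments of M13 gene III, and together with the f1 origin these suggest the backbone derives from a phagemid display vector. Small remnants of the tetracycline resistance gene and its promoter are also present, and none of these leftovers appears to be part of the expression cassette. The associated publication is a large-scale survey of high-affinity peptide ligands for peptide recognition modules, which suggests the purified domain served as a binding target, although the record itself states only expression and purification.
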