Addgene plasmid #109962: pHH0103_VDR_Hormone-recep
Purpose: Protein expression and purification of VDR_Hormone-recep
Depositing lab: Sachdev Sidhu. Depositing organization: University of Toronto. Publication: Large-scale survey and database of high affinity ligands for peptide recognition modules. Teyra J, Kelil A, Jain S, Helmy M, Jajodia R, Hooda Y, Gu J, D'Cruz AA, Nicholson SE, Min J, Sudol M, Kim PM, Bader GD, Sidhu SS. Mol Syst Biol. 2020 Dec;16(12):e9310. doi: 10.15252/msb.20199310. PubMed 33438817.
Backbone
  Vector backbone: pHH0103
  Vector type: Bacterial Expression
Growth in bacteria
  Bacterial resistance: Ampicillin, 100 μg/mL
  Growth temperature: 37°C
  Growth strain: DH5alpha
  Copy number: Low Copy
Gene/Insert
  Gene/Insert name: VDR_Hormone-recep
  Species: H. sapiens (human)
  Cloning method: Restriction Enzyme; 5′ cloning site Sfi1 (unknown if destroyed); 3′ cloning site Not1 (unknown if destroyed)
Terms and licenses: Academic/Nonprofit Terms; Industry Terms: Not Available to Industry
How to cite: pHH0103_VDR_Hormone-recep was a gift from Sachdev Sidhu (Addgene plasmid # 109962 ; http://n2t.net/addgene:109962 ; RRID:Addgene_109962)
